Addgene plasmid #98544: BB3eH_AC
Purpose: (Empty Backbone) empty BB3 for insertion and overexpression of 2 genes in P. pastoris
Depositing lab: Brigitte Gasser & Diethard Mattanovich & Michael Sauer. Depositing organization: Universitaet fur Bodenkultur Wien (BOKU-WIEN). Publication: GoldenPiCS: a Golden Gate-derived modular cloning system for applied synthetic biology in the yeast Pichia pastoris. Prielhofer R, Barrero JJ, Steuer S, Gassler T, Zahrl R, Baumann K, Sauer M, Mattanovich D, Gasser B, Marx H. BMC Syst Biol. 2017 Dec 8;11(1):123. doi: 10.1186/s12918-017-0492-3. PubMed 29221460.
Backbone
  Vector backbone: BB3
  Backbone size (bp): 3287
  Vector type: Bacterial Expression, Yeast Expression
Growth in bacteria
  Bacterial resistance: Hygromycin, 200 μg/mL
  Growth temperature: 37°C
  Growth strain: DH10B
  Copy number: High Copy
Gene/Insert
  Gene/Insert name: None
Terms and licenses: Academic/Nonprofit Terms; Industry Terms: Not Available to Industry
How to cite: BB3eH_AC was a gift from Brigitte Gasser & Diethard Mattanovich & Michael Sauer (Addgene plasmid # 98544 ; http://n2t.net/addgene:98544 ; RRID:Addgene_98544)
