[The description below was written by a language model from this plasmid's Addgene catalogue record and pLannotate feature annotations shown in this document.]
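Description:
BB3eH_AC is an empty level-3 backbone (BB3) from the GoldenPiCS system, a Golden Gate-derived modular cloning toolkit for synthetic biology in the yeast Pichia pastoris. It is catalogued as a bacterial and yeast expression vector and is intended as the recipient plasmid into which two separately assembled expression units are combined, so that two genes can be overexpressed together in P. pastoris. No insert is present, and the record therefore lists no promoters, coding sequences or terminators for genes of interest; these are supplied by the user through the modular assembly.

The plasmid is very compact: the backbone is listed at about 3.3 kb, consistent with the sequenced record. Only three features are annotated. A high-copy ColE1/pUC-type origin supports propagation in E. coli. An hphMX6 cassette, which ends in the Ashbya gossypii TEF terminator, confers hygromycin resistance. Because hygromycin is also listed as the bacterial selection, this single marker apparently serves for selection in both E. coli and yeast, which helps keep the backbone small.

Roughly a kilobase of sequence downstream of the marker carries no annotation. It presumably contains the Golden Gate acceptor region with its type IIS restriction sites and fusion overhangs. However, the feature table does not identify these elements, nor any yeast replication element or genomic integration locus. How the vector is maintained in Pichia is therefore not stated in the record. The meaning of the "e", "H" and "AC" parts of the name is likewise not spelled out, although "H" is consistent with hygromycin selection.
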