Features (pLannotate 1.2.2; 3 found; start..end, strand, type, name):
     62..650     -  rep_origin     ori: high-copy-number ColE1/pMB1/pBR322/pUC origin of replication
    761..2336    +  gene           hphMX6: yeast selectable marker conferring hygromycin resistance
   2139..2336    +  terminator     TEF terminator: Ashbya gossypii TEF terminator
>Addgene plasmid #98544 | BB3eH_AC | addgene full sequence | sequence record 192047 | Addgene NGS Result
CGCTGTGAGCAAAAGGCCAGCAAAAGGCCAGGAACCGTAAAAAGGCCGCGTTGCTGGCGTTTTTCCATAG
GCTCCGCCCCCCTGACGAGCATCACAAAAATCGACGCTCAAGTCAGAGGTGGCGAAACCCGACAGGACTA
TAAAGATACCAGGCGTTTCCCCCTGGAAGCTCCCTCGTGCGCTCTCCTGTTCCGACCCTGCCGCTTACCG
GATACCTGTCCGCCTTTCTCCCTTCGGGAAGCGTGGCGCTTTCTCATAGCTCACGCTGTAGGTATCTCAG
TTCGGTGTAGGTCGTTCGCTCCAAGCTGGGCTGTGTGCACGAACCCCCCGTTCAGCCCGACCGCTGCGCC
TTATCCGGTAACTATCGTCTTGAGTCCAACCCGGTAAGACACGACTTATCGCCACTGGCAGCAGCCACTG
GTAACAGGATTAGCAGAGCGAGGTATGTAGGCGGTGCTACAGAGTTCTTGAAGTGGTGGCCTAACTACGG
CTACACTAGAAGAACAGTATTTGGTATCTGCGCTCTGCTGAAGCCAGTTACCTTCGGAAAAAGAGTTGGT
AGCTCTTGATCCGGCAAACAAACCACCGCTGGTAGCGGTGGTTTTTTTGTTTGCAAGCAGCAGATTACGC
GCAGAAAAAAAGGATCTCAAGAAGATCCTTTGATCTTTTCTACGGGGTGGAGCGCAAAAAACCCCGCCCC
TGACAGGGCGGGGTTTTTTCGCGATCGGAGACCGGATCCCTCGAGGGTCTCCAATTCATGGACATGGAGG
CCCAGAATACCCTCCTTGACAGTCTTGACGTGCGCAGCTCAGGGGCATGATGTGACTGTCGCCCGTACAT
TTAGCCCATACATCCCCATGTATAATCATTTGCATCCATACATTTTGATGGCCGCACGGCGCGAAGCAAA
AATTACGGCTCCTCGCTGCAGACGTGCGAGCAGGGAAACGCTCCCCTCACAGACGCGTTGAATTGTCCCC
ACGCCGCGCCCCTGTAGAGAAATATAAAAGGTTAGGATTTGCCACTGAGGTTCTTCTTTCATATACTTCC
TTTTAAAATCTTGCTAGGATACAGTTCTCACATCACATCCGAACATAAACAACCATGGGTAAAAAGCCTG
AACTCACCGCGACGTCTGTCGAGAAGTTTCTGATCGAAAAGTTCGACAGCGTCTCCGACCTGATGCAGCT
CTCGGAGGGCGAAGAATCTCGTGCTTTCAGCTTCGATGTAGGAGGGCGTGGATATGTCCTGCGGGTAAAT
AGCTGCGCCGATGGTTTCTACAAAGATCGTTATGTTTATCGGCACTTTGCATCGGCCGCGCTCCCGATTC
CGGAAGTGCTTGACATTGGGGAATTCAGCGAGAGCCTGACCTATTGCATCTCCCGCCGTGCACAGGGTGT
CACGTTGCAAGACCTCCCTGAAACCGAACTGCCCGCTGTTCTGCAGCCGGTCGCGGAGGCCATGGATGCG
ATCGCTGCGGCCGATCTTAGCCAGACGAGCGGGTTCGGCCCATTCGGACCGCAAGGAATCGGTCAATACA
CTACATGGCGTGATTTCATATGCGCGATTGCTGATCCCCATGTGTATCACTGGCAAACTGTGATGGACGA
CACCGTCAGTGCGTCCGTCGCGCAGGCTCTCGATGAGCTGATGCTTTGGGCCGAGGACTGCCCCGAAGTC
CGGCACCTCGTGCACGCGGATTTCGGCTCCAACAATGTCCTGACGGACAATGGCCGCATAACAGCGGTCA
TTGACTGGAGCGAGGCGATGTTCGGGGATTCCCAATACGAGGTCGCCAACATCTTCTTCTGGAGGCCGTG
GTTGGCTTGTATGGAGCAGCAGACGCGCTACTTCGAGCGGAGGCATCCGGAGCTTGCAGGATCGCCGCGG
CTCCGGGCGTATATGCTCCGCATTGGTCTTGACCAACTCTATCAGAGCTTGGTTGACGGCAATTTCGATG
ATGCAGCTTGGGCGCAGGGTCGATGCGACGCAATCGTCCGATCCGGAGCCGGGACTGTCGGGCGTACACA
AATCGCCCGCAGAAGCGCGGCCGTCTGGACCGATGGCTGTGTAGAAGTACTCGCCGATAGTGGAAACCGA
CGCCCCAGCACTCGTCCGAGGGCAAAGGAATAATCAGTACTGACAATAAAAAGATTCTTGTTTTCAAGAA
CTTGTCATTTGTATAGTTTTTTTATATTGTAGTTGTTCTATTTTAATCAAATGTTAGCGTGATTTATATT
TTTTTTCGCCTCGACATCATCTGCCCAGATGCGAAGTTAAGTGCGCAGAAAGTAATATCATGCGTCAATC
GTATGTGAATGCTGGTCGCTATACTGGCTTCGCTCTTAATTAAGCGGCCCAAAGAGTGAGAGGAAAGTAC
CTGGGCAAAATCACACAATTCCAAACCATGCTAAATGAGATTTAAAGAGCAAACGATGGCAAAAGGCAAC
CGTTATAAATGTGATCTTTCTTGGCAGCTATCTGTCAATTTTTCTAAGGAACAGTGAATTCATCATAGGA
GAGATGTTATACGTTACATAATCATACATACTGCATGTATCTCACCTACTTTACCTCATCAACTCTAAAA
CAGTTCTAGTCCCAACCCCAGATTCCTAGTCATGACACAAGTCCGCACCGGACAGGACTCACAACCAGCA
AGAGAAGCTAACAAATTTACGCCCCGGTAAAACATTCTTTAGGGGCCGTTCAATGGTAATTTTCCTCTCA
CCCGTTTAAACTTACCTCCGGGCGGTATCTTCAATAACCTCTGTTGTCCCCGGGTATCATTGGAAACAGT
GAGGGACGTTGAACAGAAGAGAGGATCACCGTAAATTTGCCTTGCAATTGGCCCTAACCACGGATGGTTA
ACTTCAAGCCATCACGACAGCAATTGAGTCGGCGCATAGCTACCCTCCTCTTCTTGACCCCATGCATAGG
ACCAACCTTAACCGATGGAACAGGTTCCTCCGCTCCGTCCCCTGGTAGTGTCTCTGCGCAAGAAATAGTT
AAGGTATTAACACTGATCTCTCGCACCCCCCTCACAGTACTGTTATGGTGAATTGACAAAGCCATTGGCT
AGATTGAAACATGTAATTCATATGTAATCTTGTTCAATTAACGAGCTTCGTACAGTCTCAATCTAGACGT
CTGATAATGGCGTTTGTGCTCCTAATCGATGAGCCATCTCATGTGACGTCTATACGCTTCGATGGCTTCC
GTCGCGAATATAGAACCACTTGAAATATGCTGCAAACCACGATCCACCCTGGTCCTGAAAAGATATAAAT
ACAGCACATCTAGCAGGCTTTTG
